>Addgene plasmid #221255 | pMSCV-FKBP-TRIF(trunc 1-183) | addgene full sequence | sequence record 438997 | Addgene NGS Result
AGATCTGCCACCATGGACTACAAGGATCACGACGGTGATTACAAGGACCACGACATCGACTACAAGGACG
ACGACGACAAGGGCGTTCAAGTAGAAACAATATCTCCAGGAGACGGGCGTACATTTCCTAAGCGTGGCCA
AACTTGCGTAGTCCATTATACCGGCATGCTGGAGGACGGTAAGAAGGTCGATAGCTCTAGAGACCGTAAC
AAACCTTTCAAATTTATGCTGGGGAAACAGGAGGTTATCCGTGGTTGGGAGGAAGGCGTGGCCCAAATGT
CCGTTGGGCAGCGTGCTAAGTTAACCATCTCGCCAGATTACGCATATGGGGCTACAGGCCATCCTGGGAT
CATTCCCCCGCATGCGACACTTGTGTTTGATGTAGAGCTGTTGAAGTTGGAGACGCGGGGAGTTCAAGTC
GAAACGATTTCACCAGGTGATGGACGCACCTTTCCTAAACGGGGACAAACGTGCGTCGTGCATTACACCG
GTATGCTGGAAGACGGCAAGAAAGTCGATTCAAGCCGCGATAGAAATAAACCCTTCAAATTCATGCTTGG
AAAACAGGAAGTAATACGCGGATGGGAAGAGGGTGTGGCGCAAATGTCTGTCGGGCAAAGAGCTAAACTG
ACAATAAGTCCTGATTACGCGTACGGTGCGACTGGGCACCCTGGTATCATTCCGCCGCACGCGACACTTG
TCTTCGACGTCGAGTTACTTAAGCTTGAGACGCGGGGGGTGCAGGTAGAGACTATTTCGCCCGGTGACGG
AAGAACTTTCCCAAAGCGGGGACAGACCTGTGTTGTCCACTACACTGGGATGTTGGAGGATGGTAAGAAA
GTTGACTCAAGTCGTGATCGCAACAAACCCTTTAAGTTTATGCTTGGGAAGCAGGAAGTCATCAGAGGTT
GGGAAGAAGGCGTAGCTCAGATGTCAGTGGGACAACGGGCCAAATTAACCATCAGTCCAGACTACGCCTA
CGGAGCCACCGGTCACCCAGGGATCATACCACCTCACGCAACCTTAGTGTTCGATGTGGAACTTTTAAAG
TTAGAGACGCGCGGTGTACAAGTGGAAACAATCAGTCCAGGGGATGGGAGAACATTCCCCAAAAGAGGCC
AGACGTGTGTCGTGCACTATACGGGGATGTTAGAAGATGGGAAAAAGGTCGATTCGTCACGCGACCGCAA
CAAACCGTTTAAATTCATGTTGGGAAAGCAGGAGGTGATTCGCGGCTGGGAGGAAGGTGTGGCACAGATG
AGCGTGGGCCAGAGAGCAAAACTGACTATCTCTCCTGATTATGCCTACGGCGCGACGGGCCACCCTGGCA
TAATTCCACCCCACGCTACCCTGGTATTCGATGTCGAGCTTCTGAAGCTTGAGGGTGCTGGGGCTGGGGC
TACACCAGACTGGAGTTGGGGACATACGTTACACTCCACCAACAGCACTGCCTCACTGGCCAGCCACCTA
GAGATCAGCCAGTCACCCACTCTTGCCTTTCTCTCTTCACACCATGGATGATAAGCGGCCGCGTTTAAAC
GTCGACGGTATCGATAAGCTTGATATCGAATTCCGCCCCCCCCCCTAACGTTACTGGCCGAAGCCGCTTG
GAATAAGGCCGGTGTGCGTTTGTCTATATGTTATTTTCCACCATATTGCCGTCTTTTGGCAATGTGAGGG
CCCGGAAACCTGGCCCTGTCTTCTTGACGAGCATTCCTAGGGGTCTTTCCCCTCTCGCCAAAGGAATGCA
AGGTCTGTTGAATGTCGTGAAGGAAGCAGTTCCTCTGGAAGCTTCTTGAAGACAAACAACGTCTGTAGCG
ACCCTTTGCAGGCAGCGGAACCCCCCACCTGGCGACAGGTGCCTCTGCGGCCAAAAGCCACGTGTATAAG
ATACACCTGCAAAGGCGGCACAACCCCAGTGCCACGTTGTGAGTTGGATAGTTGTGGAAAGAGTCAAATG
GCTCTCCTCAAGCGTATTCAACAAGGGGCTGAAGGATGCCCAGAAGGTACCCCATTGTATGGGATCTGAT
CTGGGGCCTCGGTGCACATGCTTTACATGTGTTTAGTCGAGGTTAAAAAAACGTCTAGGCCCCCCGAACC
ACGGGGACGTGGTTTTCCTTTGAAAAACACGATGATAATATGGCCACAACCATGGTGAGCAAGGGCGAGG
AGCTGTTCACCGGGGTGGTGCCCATCCTGGTCGAGCTGGACGGCGACGTAAACGGCCACAAGTTCAGCGT
GTCTGGCGAGGGCGAGGGCGATGCCACCTACGGCAAGCTGACCCTGAAGTTCATCTGCACCACCGGCAAG
CTGCCCGTGCCCTGGCCCACCCTCGTGACCACCCTGACCTACGGCGTGCAGTGCTTCAGCCGCTACCCCG
ACCACATGAAGCAGCACGACTTCTTCAAGTCCGCCATGCCCGAAGGCTACGTCCAGGAGCGCACCATCTT
CTTCAAGGACGACGGCAACTACAAGACCCGCGCCGAGGTGAAGTTCGAGGGCGACACCCTGGTGAACCGC
ATCGAGCTGAAGGGCATCGACTTCAAGGAGGACGGCAACATCCTGGGGCACAAGCTGGAGTACAACTACA
ACAGCCACAACGTCTATATCATGGCCGACAAGCAGAAGAACGGCATCAAGGCGAACTTCAAGATCCGCCA
CAACATCGAGGACGGCAGCGTGCAGCTCGCCGACCACTACCAGCAGAACACCCCCATCGGCGACGGCCCC
GTGCTGCTGCCCGACAACCACTACCTGAGCACCCAGTCCGCCCTGAGCAAAGACCCCAACGAGAAGCGCG
ATCACATGGTCCTGCTGGAGTTCGTGACCGCCGCCGGGATCACTCTCGGCATGGACGAGCTGTACAAGTA
ATGAATTAATTAAGAATTCGATAAAATAAAAGATTTTATTTAGTCTCCAGAAAAAGGGGGGAATGAAAGA
CCCCACCTGTAGGTTTGGCAAGCTAGCTTAAGTAACGCCATTTTGCAAGGCATGGAAAATACATAACTGA
GAATAGAGAAGTTCAGATCAAGGTTAGGAACAGAGAGACAGCAGAATATGGGCCAAACAGGATATCTGTG
GTAAGCAGTTCCTGCCCCGGCTCAGGGCCAAGAACAGATGGTCCCCAGATGCGGTCCCGCCCTCAGCAGT
TTCTAGAGAACCATCAGATGTTTCCAGGGTGCCCCAAGGACCTGAAATGACCCTGTGCCTTATTTGAACT
AACCAATCAGTTCGCTTCTCGCTTCTGTTCGCGCGCTTCTGCTCCCCGAGCTCAATAAAAGAGCCCACAA
CCCCTCACTCGGCGCGCCAGTCCTCCGATAGACTGCGTCGCCCGGGTACCCGTGTATCCAATAAACCCTC
TTGCAGTTGCATCCGACTTGTGGTCTCGCTGTTCCTTGGGAGGGTCTCCTCTGAGTGATTGACTACCCGT
CAGCGGGGGTCTTTCATGGGTAACAGTTTCTTGAAGTTGGAGAACAACATTCTGAGGGTAGGAGTCGAAT
ATTAAGTAATCCTGACTCAATTAGCCACTGTTTTGAATCCACATACTCCAATACTCCTGAAATAGTTCAT
TATGGACAGCGCAGAAAGAGCTGGGGAGAATTGTGAAATTGTTATCCGCTCACAATTCCACACAACATAC
GAGCCGGAAGCATAAAGTGTAAAGCCTGGGGTGCCTAATGAGTGAGCTAACTCACATTAATTGCGTTGCG
CTCACTGCCCGCTTTCCAGTCGGGAAACCTGTCGTGCCAGCTGCATTAATGAATCGGCCAACGCGCGGGG
AGAGGCGGTTTGCGTATTGGGCGCTCTTCCGCTTCCTCGCTCACTGACTCGCTGCGCTCGGTCGTTCGGC
TGCGGCGAGCGGTATCAGCTCACTCAAAGGCGGTAATACGGTTATCCACAGAATCAGGGGATAACGCAGG
AAAGAACATGTGAGCAAAAGGCCAGCAAAAGGCCAGGAACCGTAAAAAGGCCGCGTTGCTGGCGTTTTTC
CATAGGCTCCGCCCCCCTGACGAGCATCACAAAAATCGACGCTCAAGTCAGAGGTGGCGAAACCCGACAG
GACTATAAAGATACCAGGCGTTTCCCCCTGGAAGCTCCCTCGTGCGCTCTCCTGTTCCGACCCTGCCGCT
TACCGGATACCTGTCCGCCTTTCTCCCTTCGGGAAGCGTGGCGCTTTCTCATAGCTCACGCTGTAGGTAT
CTCAGTTCGGTGTAGGTCGTTCGCTCCAAGCTGGGCTGTGTGCACGAACCCCCCGTTCAGCCCGACCGCT
GCGCCTTATCCGGTAACTATCGTCTTGAGTCCAACCCGGTAAGACACGACTTATCGCCACTGGCAGCAGC
CACTGGTAACAGGATTAGCAGAGCGAGGTATGTAGGCGGTGCTACAGAGTTCTTGAAGTGGTGGCCTAAC
TACGGCTACACTAGAAGAACAGTATTTGGTATCTGCGCTCTGCTGAAGCCAGTTACCTTCGGAAAAAGAG
TTGGTAGCTCTTGATCCGGCAAACAAACCACCGCTGGTAGCGGTGGTTTTTTTGTTTGCAAGCAGCAGAT
TACGCGCAGAAAAAAAGGATCTCAAGAAGATCCTTTGATCTTTTCTACGGGGTCTGACGCTCAGTGGAAC
GAAAACTCACGTTAAGGGATTTTGGTCATGAGATTATCAAAAAGGATCTTCACCTAGATCCTTTTAAATT
AAAAATGAAGTTTTAAATCAATCTAAAGTATATATGAGTAAACTTGGTCTGACAGTTACCAATGCTTAAT
CAGTGAGGCACCTATCTCAGCGATCTGTCTATTTCGTTCATCCATAGTTGCCTGACTCCCCGTCGTGTAG
ATAACTACGATACGGGAGGGCTTACCATCTGGCCCCAGTGCTGCAATGATACCGCGAGACCCACGCTCAC
CGGCTCCAGATTTATCAGCAATAAACCAGCCAGCCGGAAGGGCCGAGCGCAGAAGTGGTCCTGCAACTTT
ATCCGCCTCCATCCAGTCTATTAATTGTTGCCGGGAAGCTAGAGTAAGTAGTTCGCCAGTTAATAGTTTG
CGCAACGTTGTTGCCATTGCTACAGGCATCGTGGTGTCACGCTCGTCGTTTGGTATGGCTTCATTCAGCT
CCGGTTCCCAACGATCAAGGCGAGTTACATGATCCCCCATGTTGTGCAAAAAAGCGGTTAGCTCCTTCGG
TCCTCCGATCGTTGTCAGAAGTAAGTTGGCCGCAGTGTTATCACTCATGGTTATGGCAGCACTGCATAAT
TCTCTTACTGTCATGCCATCCGTAAGATGCTTTTCTGTGACTGGTGAGTACTCAACCAAGTCATTCTGAG
AATAGTGTATGCGGCGACCGAGTTGCTCTTGCCCGGCGTCAATACGGGATAATACCGCGCCACATAGCAG
AACTTTAAAAGTGCTCATCATTGGAAAACGTTCTTCGGGGCGAAAACTCTCAAGGATCTTACCGCTGTTG
AGATCCAGTTCGATGTAACCCACTCGTGCACCCAACTGATCTTCAGCATCTTTTACTTTCACCAGCGTTT
CTGGGTGAGCAAAAACAGGAAGGCAAAATGCCGCAAAAAAGGGAATAAGGGCGACACGGAAATGTTGAAT
ACTCATACTCTTCCTTTTTCAATATTATTGAAGCATTTATCAGGGTTATTGTCTCATGAGCGGATACATA
TTTGAATGTATTTAGAAAAATAAACAAATAGGGGTTCCGCGCACATTTCCCCGAAAAGTGCCACCTGACG
TCTAAGAAACCATTATTATCATGACATTAACCTATAAAAATAGGCGTATCACGAGGCCCTTTCGTCTCGC
GCGTTTCGGTGATGACGGTGAAAACCTCTGACACATGCAGCTCCCGGAGACGGTCACAGCTTGTCTGTAA
GCGGATGCCGGGAGCAGACAAGCCCGTCAGGGCGCGTCAGCGGGTGTTGGCGGGTGTCGGGGCTGGCTTA
ACTATGCGGCATCAGAGCAGATTGTACTGAGAGTGCACCATATGCGGTGTGAAATACCGCACAGATGCGT
AAGGAGAAAATACCGCATCAGGCGCCATTCGCCATTCAGGCTGCGCAACTGTTGGGAAGGGCGATCGGTG
CGGGCCTCTTCGCTATTACGCCAGCTGGCGAAAGGGGGATGTGCTGCAAGGCGATTAAGTTGGGTAACGC
CAGGGTTTTCCCAGTCACGACGTTGTAAAACGACGGCGCAAGGAATGGTGCATGCAAGGAGATGGCGCCC
AACAGTCCCCCGGCCACGGGGCCTGCCACCATACCCACGCCGAAACAAGCGCTCATGAGCCCGAAGTGGC
GAGCCCGATCTTCCCCATCGGTGATGTCGGCGATATAGGCGCCAGCAACCGCACCTGTGGCGCCGGTGAT
GCCGGCCACGATGCGTCCGGCGTAGAGGCGATTAGTCCAATTTGTTAAAGACAGGATATCAGTGGTCCAG
GCTCTAGTTTTGACTCAACAATATCACCAGCTGAAGCCTATAGAGTACGAGCCATAGATAAAATAAAAGA
TTTTATTTAGTCTCCAGAAAAAGGGGGGAATGAAAGACCCCACCTGTAGGTTTGGCAAGCTAGCTTAAGT
AACGCCATTTTGCAAGGCATGGAAAATACATAACTGAGAATAGAGAAGTTCAGATCAAGGTTAGGAACAG
AGAGACAGCAGAATATGGGCCAAACAGGATATCTGTGGTAAGCAGTTCCTGCCCCGGCTCAGGGCCAAGA
ACAGATGGTCCCCAGATGCGGTCCCGCCCTCAGCAGTTTCTAGAGAACCATCAGATGTTTCCAGGGTGCC
CCAAGGACCTGAAATGACCCTGTGCCTTATTTGAACTAACCAATCAGTTCGCTTCTCGCTTCTGTTCGCG
CGCTTCTGCTCCCCGAGCTCAATAAAAGAGCCCACAACCCCTCACTCGGCGCGCCAGTCCTCCGATAGAC
TGCGTCGCCCGGGTACCCGTATTCCCAATAAAGCCTCTTGCTGTTTGCATCCGAATCGTGGACTCGCTGA
TCCTTGGGAGGGTCTCCTCAGATTGATTGACTGCCCACCTCGGGGGTCTTTCATTTGGAGGTTCCACCGA
GATTTGGAGACCCCTGCCCAGGGACCACCGACCCCCCCGCCGGGAGGTAAGCTGGCCAGCGGTCGTTTCG
TGTCTGTCTCTGTCTTTGTGCGTGTTTGTGCCGGCATCTAATGTTTGCGCCTGCGTCTGTACTAGTTAGC
TAACTAGCTCTGTATCTGGCGGACCCGTGGTGGAACTGACGAGTTCTGAACACCCGGCCGCAACCCTGGG
AGACGTCCCAGGGACTTTGGGGGCCGTTTTTGTGGCCCGACCTGAGGAAGGGAGTCGATGTGGAATCCGA
CCCCGTCAGGATATGTGGTTCTGGTAGGAGACGAGAACCTAAAACAGTTCCCGCCTCCGTCTGAATTTTT
GCTTTCGGTTTGGAACCGAAGCCGCGCGTCTTGTCTGCTGCAGCGCTGCAGCATCGTTCTGTGTTGTCTC
TGTCTGACTGTGTTTCTGTATTTGTCTGAAAATTAGGGCCAGACTGTTACCACTCCCTTAAGTTTGACCT
TAGGTCACTGGAAAGATGTCGAGCGGATCGCTCACAACCAGTCGGTAGATGTCAAGAAGAGACGTTGGGT
TACCTTCTGCTCTGCAGAATGGCCAACCTTTAACGTCGGATGGCCGCGAGACGGCACCTTTAACCGAGAC
CTCATCACCCAGGTTAAGATCAAGGTCTTTTCACCTGGCCCGCATGGACACCCAGACCAGGTCCCCTACA
TCGTGACCTGGGAAGCCTTGGCTTTTGACCCCCCTCCCTGGGTCAAGCCCTTTGTACACCCTAAGCCTCC
GCCTCCTCTTCCTCCATCCGCCCCGTCTCTCCCCCTTGAACCTCCTCGTTCGACCCCGCCTCGATCCTCC
CTTTATCCAGCCCTCACTCCTTCTCTAGGCGCCGGAATT
Features (pLannotate 1.2.2; 23 found; start..end, strand, type, name):
     61..81      +  CDS            FLAG (fragment): FLAG® epitope tag, followed by an enterokinase cleavage site
    784..1068    +  CDS            FPR2 (fragment): FKBP2_CRYNB - Protein inferred from homology: Swiss-Prot protein existence level 3. PPIases accelerate the folding of proteins. It catalyzes the cis-trans isomerization of proline imidic peptide bonds in oligopeptides (By similarity). From Cryptococcus neoformans var. neoformans serotype D (strain B-3501A) (Filobasidiella neoformans).
   1063..1383    +  CDS            FKBP1A: FKB1A_HUMAN - Also known as FKBP1, FKBP12. Experimental evidence at protein level: Swiss-Prot protein existence level 1. Keeps in an inactive conformation TGFBR1, the TGF-beta type I serine/threonine kinase receptor, preventing TGF-beta receptor activation in absence of ligand. Recruits SMAD7 to ACVR1B which prevents the association of SMAD2 and SMAD3 with the activin receptor complex, thereby blocking the activin signal. May modulate the RYR1 calcium channel activity. PPIases accelerate the folding of proteins. It catalyzes the cis-trans isomerization of proline imidic peptide bonds in oligop
   1402..1518    +  CDS            Ticam1 (fragment): TCAM1_MOUSE - Also known as Trif. Experimental evidence at protein level: Swiss-Prot protein existence level 1. Involved in innate immunity against invading pathogens. Adapter used by TLR3, TLR4 (through TICAM2) and TLR5 to mediate NF- kappa-B and interferon-regulatory factor (IRF) activation, and to induce apoptosis (PubMed:12855817, PubMed:16002681, PubMed:21703541). Ligand binding to these receptors results in TRIF recruitment through its TIR domain (PubMed:12855817, PubMed:16002681, PubMed:21703541). Distinct protein-interaction motifs allow recruitment of the effector proteins TBK1, TRAF6
   1541..1574    -  misc_feature   MCS (fragment): pBluescript multiple cloning site
   1676..2138    +  misc_feature   IRES: internal ribosome entry site (IRES) of the encephalomyocarditis virus (EMCV)
   2152..2871    +  CDS            EGFP: the original enhanced GFP (Yang et al., 1996) mammalian codon-optimized
   2933..3447    +  LTR            3' LTR: 3' long terminal repeat from murine embryonic stem cell virus
   3609..3625    -  protein_bind   lac operator: The lac repressor binds to the lac operator to inhibit transcription in E. coli. This inhibition can be relieved by adding lactose or isopropyl-β-D-thiogalactopyranoside (IPTG). lac repressor encoded by lacI
   3633..3663    -  promoter       lac promoter: promoter for the E. coli lac operon
   3678..3699    -  protein_bind   CAP binding site: CAP binding activates transcription in the presence of cAMP. E. coli catabolite activator protein
   3712..3804    -  CDS            lacI (fragment): lac repressor; lacI; The lac repressor binds to the lac operator to inhibit transcription in E. coli. This inhibition can be relieved by adding lactose or isopropyl-β-D-thiogalactopyranoside (IPTG).
   3987..4575    -  rep_origin     ori: high-copy-number ColE1/pMB1/pBR322/pUC origin of replication
   4746..5606    -  CDS            AmpR: β-lactamase; bla; confers resistance to ampicillin, carbenicillin, and related antibiotics
   5607..5711    -  promoter       AmpR promoter: bla
   5806..5841    +  CDS            rop (fragment): Rop protein, which maintains plasmids at low copy number; rop
   5943..6042    +  misc_feature   bom (fragment): basis of mobility region from pBR322
   6048..6197    -  CDS            lacZα (fragment): LacZα fragment of β-galactosidase; lacZ fragment
   6197..6398    -  CDS            TcR (fragment): tetracycline efflux protein; tet; confers resistance to tetracycline
   6399..6497    +  CDS            env (fragment): murine leukemia virus gPr80 envelope polyprotein precursor; env; proteolytically cleaved into gp70SU and p15TM subunits
   6539..7055    +  LTR            5' LTR: 5' long terminal repeat from murine embryonic stem cell virus
   7119..7460    +  misc_feature   MESV Ψ: packaging signal of murine embryonic stem cell virus
   7527..7943    +  CDS            gag (truncated): truncated Moloney murine leukemia virus (MMLV) gag gene lacking the start codon
