[The description below was written by a language model from this plasmid's Addgene catalogue record and pLannotate feature annotations shown in this document.]
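Description:
pMSCV-FKBP-TRIF(trunc 1-183) is a gammaretroviral transfer plasmid built on the pMSCV-IRES-GFP backbone for stable expression of a fragment of mouse TRIF (Ticam1) in mammalian cells by retroviral transduction. The bacterial portion carries a high-copy ColE1/pUC-type origin and an ampicillin resistance gene (β-lactamase with its own promoter). It also contains several short, non-functional remnants of older cloning vectors (lacI, lacZα, TcR, rop and bom fragments). The viral portion consists of murine embryonic stem cell virus 5′ and 3′ LTRs, the MESV Ψ packaging signal and a truncated gag region lacking its start codon. When viral proteins are supplied in trans by a packaging system, the RNA between the LTRs is packaged and integrated into target cells. No separate internal promoter is annotated, so the 5′ LTR presumably drives transcription of the payload.

The insert, cloned between BglII and NotI sites, encodes an N-terminal 3xFLAG tag and four tandem FKBP domains fused to a short TRIF segment. The annotated Ticam1 fragment spans about 117 nt, consistent with the recorded residues 184–222 ("truncation 9"). The plasmid name instead refers to "trunc 1-183", which probably denotes removal of the N-terminal residues, although the record does not explain this. Only some FLAG and FKBP repeats were picked up by the automated annotation. Tandem FKBP modules are commonly used for ligand-induced oligomerization of a fused protein, though the record does not state this purpose. Downstream, an EMCV IRES links EGFP to the same transcript, so transduced cells can be identified or sorted by green fluorescence. The associated work concerns pLxIS-containing domains in interferon and metabolic regulation.
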