Addgene plasmid #221255: pMSCV-FKBP-TRIF(trunc 1-183)
Purpose: Expression of TRIF truncation 9 (184-222) in mammalian cells by retroviral transduction
Depositing lab: Jonathan Kagan. Depositing organization: Boston Children's Hospital. Publication: pLxIS-containing domains are biochemically flexible regulators of interferons and metabolism. Landau LM, Chaudhary N, Tien YC, Rogozinska M, Joshi S, Yao C, Crowley J, Hullahalli K, Campbell IW, Waldor MK, Haigis M, Kagan JC. Mol Cell. 2024 Jul 11;84(13):2436-2454.e10. doi: 10.1016/j.molcel.2024.05.030. Epub 2024 Jun 25. PubMed 38925114.
Backbone
  Vector backbone: pMSCV-IRES-GFP
  Vector type: Retroviral
Growth in bacteria
  Bacterial resistance: Ampicillin, 100 μg/mL
  Growth temperature: 37°C
  Growth strain: NEB Stable
  Copy number: High Copy
Gene/Insert
  Gene/Insert name: TRIF truncation 9 (184-222)
  Species: M. musculus (mouse)
  Entrez Gene: Ticam1 (a.k.a. TICAM-1, TRIF)
  Tag / fusion protein: 3xFLAG-4xFKBP (N terminal on insert)
  Cloning method: Restriction Enzyme; 5′ cloning site BglII (not destroyed); 3′ cloning site NotI (not destroyed)
Terms and licenses: Academic/Nonprofit Terms; Industry Terms: Not Available to Industry
How to cite: pMSCV-FKBP-TRIF(trunc 1-183) was a gift from Jonathan Kagan (Addgene plasmid # 221255 ; http://n2t.net/addgene:221255 ; RRID:Addgene_221255)
